Addgene plasmid #147040: pnEK-NpHM_N
Purpose: (Empty Backbone) Bacterial Expression vector
Depositing lab: Elisa Izaurralde. Depositing organization: Max Planck Institute for Developmental Biology. Publication: Deciphering correct strategies for multiprotein complex assembly by co-expression: application to complexes as large as the histone octamer. Diebold ML, Fribourg S, Koch M, Metzger T, Romier C. J Struct Biol. 2011 Aug;175(2):178-88. doi: 10.1016/j.jsb.2011.02.001. Epub 2011 Feb 12. PubMed 21320604.
Backbone
  Vector backbone: pnEK
  Vector type: Bacterial Expression
Growth in bacteria
  Bacterial resistance: Kanamycin, 50 μg/mL
  Growth temperature: 37°C
  Growth strain: DH5alpha
  Copy number: Low Copy
Gene/Insert
  Gene/Insert name: None
Terms and licenses: Academic/Nonprofit Terms; Industry Terms: Not Available to Industry
Depositor comments: Plasmids from this collection were made available to the research community and donated after the lab closed. Please note that the sequence provided by the depositing laboratory may be theoretical/predicted or based on Sanger sequencing results. There may be discrepancies between sequencing results obtained by Addgene and the depositor sequence. If an Addgene verified sequence is not available, please contact before placing your order to request that our lab fully sequence the plasmid.
How to cite: pnEK-NpHM_N was a gift from Elisa Izaurralde (Addgene plasmid # 147040 ; http://n2t.net/addgene:147040 ; RRID:Addgene_147040)
