[The description below was written by a language model from this plasmid's Addgene catalogue record and pLannotate feature annotations shown in this document.]
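Description:
pnEK-NpHM_N is an empty bacterial expression backbone of the pnEK family, a pET-style vector of about 6.4 kb with no gene of interest inserted. It is propagated in E. coli under kanamycin selection, conferred by an aph(3')-Ia aminoglycoside phosphotransferase gene. Replication relies on a ColE1/pMB1-type origin accompanied by the pBR322 bom region and the rop gene, which restrains copy number, consistent with the catalogue's low-copy designation. An f1 phage origin is also present. Short fragments annotated as tetracycline resistance sequence flank the lacI region and appear to be non-functional pBR322 remnants.

The expression cassette is a standard T7lac arrangement: a T7 promoter immediately followed by a lac operator, the efficient T7 gene 10 ribosome binding site, and a downstream T7 terminator. The plasmid-borne lacI gene, with its own promoter, supplies repressor. Transcription therefore depends on a host providing T7 RNA polymerase and is induced with IPTG. Downstream of the RBS, the annotation detects a short fragment matching a His-tag-containing composite tag. This is followed by a cytosolic maltose binding protein coding sequence lacking a signal peptide, which suggests an N-terminal His-MBP fusion partner for solubility enhancement and affinity purification of inserted proteins. A brief T7 gene 10-derived match lies just before the terminator. The record does not describe the cloning sites or any protease cleavage site between tag and insert.

The associated publication concerns co-expression strategies for assembling multiprotein complexes in bacteria, so the vector is likely intended for that kind of work. The depositor sequence may be theoretical rather than fully verified.
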