Features (pLannotate 1.2.2; 19 found; start..end, strand, type, name):
     12..467     +  rep_origin     f1 ori (sequence partly withheld): f1 bacteriophage origin of replication; arrow indicates direction of (+) strand synthesis
    494..551     +  promoter       AmpR promoter (fragment): bla
    560..1375    -  CDS            KanR: aminoglycoside phosphotransferase; aph(3')-Ia; confers resistance to kanamycin in bacteria or G418 (Geneticin®) in eukaryotes
   1497..2085    +  rep_origin     ori: high-copy-number ColE1/pMB1/pBR322/pUC origin of replication
   2271..2413    -  misc_feature   bom: basis of mobility region from pBR322
   2515..2706    -  CDS            rop: Rop protein, which maintains plasmids at low copy number; rop
   2723..3103    +  CDS            YPB1_ECOLX: Protein predicted: Swiss-Prot protein existence level 4. From Escherichia coli.
   3175..3466    -  CDS            TcR (fragment): tetracycline efflux protein; tet; confers resistance to tetracycline
   3481..3502    -  protein_bind   CAP binding site: CAP binding activates transcription in the presence of cAMP. E. coli catabolite activator protein
   3515..4597    -  CDS            lacI: lac repressor; lacI; The lac repressor binds to the lac operator to inhibit transcription in E. coli. This inhibition can be relieved by adding lactose or isopropyl-β-D-thiogalactopyranoside (IPTG).
   4598..4675    -  promoter       lacI promoter: lacI
   4683..4962    -  CDS            TcR (fragment): tetracycline efflux protein; tet; confers resistance to tetracycline
   4984..5002    +  promoter       T7 promoter: promoter for bacteriophage T7 RNA polymerase
   5003..5027    +  protein_bind   lac operator: The lac repressor binds to the lac operator to inhibit transcription in E. coli. This inhibition can be relieved by adding lactose or isopropyl-β-D-thiogalactopyranoside (IPTG). lac repressor encoded by lacI
   5042..5064    +  RBS            RBS: efficient ribosome binding site from bacteriophage T7 gene 10 (Olins and Rangwala, 1989)
   5083..5099    +  CDS            capTEV™ (fragment): composite tag for in vivo biotinylation, TEV protease cleavage, and 6xHis tagging
   5120..6216    +  CDS            MBP (fragment): maltose binding protein from E. coli; malE (mutated); This version of the gene does not encode a signal sequence, so MBP will remain in the cytosol.
   6317..6366    +  CDS            SET1 (fragment): solubility-enhancement tag derived from T7 phage gene 10B
   6374..6421    +  terminator     T7 terminator: transcription terminator for bacteriophage T7 RNA polymerase
>Addgene plasmid #147040 | pnEK-NpHM_N | depositor full sequence | sequence record 289487 | Full Sequence
TGGCGAATGGG
[124 nt withheld, positions 12-135]
C
[91 nt withheld, positions 137-227]
A
[49 nt withheld, positions 229-277]
CCTTTGACGTTGGAGTCCACGTTCTTT
[37 nt withheld, positions 305-341]
ACCCTATCTCGGTCTATTCTTTTGATTTATAAGGGATTTTGCCGATTTCGGCCTATTGGTTAAAAAATGA
GCTGATTTAACAAAAATTTAACGCGAATTTTAACAAAATATTAACGTTTACAATTTCAGGTGGCACTTTT
CGGGGAAATGTGCGCGGAACCCCTATTTGTTTATTTTTCTAAATACATTCAAATATGTATCCGCTCATGA
ATTAATTCTTAGAAAAACTCATCGAGCATCAAATGAAACTGCAATTTATTCATATCAGGATTATCAATAC
CATATTTTTGAAAAAGCCGTTTCTGTAATGAAGGAGAAAACTCACCGAGGCAGTTCCATAGGATGGCAAG
ATCCTGGTATCGGTCTGCGATTCCGACTCGTCCAACATCAATACAACCTATTAATTTCCCCTCGTCAAAA
ATAAGGTTATCAAGTGAGAAATCACCATGAGTGACGACTGAATCCGGTGAGAATGGCAAAAGTTTATGCA
TTTCTTTCCAGACTTGTTCAACAGGCCAGCCATTACGCTCGTCATCAAAATCACTCGCATCAACCAAACC
GTTATTCATTCGTGATTGCGCCTGAGCGAGACGAAATACGCGATCGCTGTTAAAAGGACAATTACAAACA
GGAATCGAATGCAACCGGCGCAGGAACACTGCCAGCGCATCAACAATATTTTCACCTGAATCAGGATATT
CTTCTAATACCTGGAATGCTGTTTTCCCGGGGATCGCAGTGGTGAGTAACCATGCATCATCAGGAGTACG
GATAAAATGCTTGATGGTCGGAAGAGGCATAAATTCCGTCAGCCAGTTTAGTCTGACCATCTCATCTGTA
ACATCATTGGCAACGCTACCTTTGCCATGTTTCAGAAACAACTCTGGCGCATCGGGCTTCCCATACAATC
GATAGATTGTCGCACCTGATTGCCCGACATTATCGCGAGCCCATTTATACCCATATAAATCAGCATCCAT
GTTGGAATTTAATCGCGGCCTAGAGCAAGACGTTTCCCGTTGAATATGGCTCATAACACCCCTTGTATTA
CTGTTTATGTAAGCAGACAGTTTTATTGTTCATGACCAAAATCCCTTAACGTGAGTTTTCGTTCCACTGA
GCGTCAGACCCCGTAGAAAAGATCAAAGGATCTTCTTGAGATCCTTTTTTTCTGCGCGTAATCTGCTGCT
TGCAAACAAAAAAACCACCGCTACCAGCGGTGGTTTGTTTGCCGGATCAAGAGCTACCAACTCTTTTTCC
GAAGGTAACTGGCTTCAGCAGAGCGCAGATACCAAATACTGTCCTTCTAGTGTAGCCGTAGTTAGGCCAC
CACTTCAAGAACTCTGTAGCACCGCCTACATACCTCGCTCTGCTAATCCTGTTACCAGTGGCTGCTGCCA
GTGGCGATAAGTCGTGTCTTACCGGGTTGGACTCAAGACGATAGTTACCGGATAAGGCGCAGCGGTCGGG
CTGAACGGGGGGTTCGTGCACACAGCCCAGCTTGGAGCGAACGACCTACACCGAACTGAGATACCTACAG
CGTGAGCTATGAGAAAGCGCCACGCTTCCCGAAGGGAGAAAGGCGGACAGGTATCCGGTAAGCGGCAGGG
TCGGAACAGGAGAGCGCACGAGGGAGCTTCCAGGGGGAAACGCCTGGTATCTTTATAGTCCTGTCGGGTT
TCGCCACCTCTGACTTGAGCGTCGATTTTTGTGATGCTCGTCAGGGGGGCGGAGCCTATGGAAAAACGCC
AGCAACGCGGCCTTTTTACGGTTCCTGGCCTTTTGCTGGCCTTTTGCTCACATGTTCTTTCCTGCGTTAT
CCCCTGATTCTGTGGATAACCGTATTACCGCCTTTGAGTGAGCTGATACCGCTCGCCGCAGCCGAACGAC
CGAGCGCAGCGAGTCAGTGAGCGAGGAAGCGGAAGAGCGCCTGATGCGGTATTTTCTCCTTACGCATCTG
TGCGGTATTTCACACCGCATATATGGTGCACTCTCAGTACAATCTGCTCTGATGCCGCATAGTTAAGCCA
GTATACACTCCGCTATCGCTACGTGACTGGGTCATGGCTGCGCCCCGACACCCGCCAACACCCGCTGACG
CGCCCTGACGGGCTTGTCTGCTCCCGGCATCCGCTTACAGACAAGCTGTGACCGTCTCCGGGAGCTGCAT
GTGTCAGAGGTTTTCACCGTCATCACCGAAACGCGCGAGGCAGCTGCGGTAAAGCTCATCAGCGTGGTCG
TGAAGCGATTCACAGATGTCTGCCTGTTCATCCGCGTCCAGCTCGTTGAGTTTCTCCAGAAGCGTTAATG
TCTGGCTTCTGATAAAGCGGGCCATGTTAAGGGCGGTTTTTTCCTGTTTGGTCACTGATGCCTCCGTGTA
AGGGGGATTTCTGTTCATGGGGGTAATGATACCGATGAAACGAGAGAGGATGCTCACGATACGGGTTACT
GATGATGAACATGCCCGGTTACTGGAACGTTGTGAGGGTAAACAACTGGCGGTATGGATGCGGCGGGACC
AGAGAAAAATCACTCAGGGTCAATGCCAGCGCTTCGTTAATACAGATGTAGGTGTTCCACAGGGTAGCCA
GCAGCATCCTGCGATGCAGATCCGGAACATAATGGTGCAGGGCGCTGACTTCCGCGTTTCCAGACTTTAC
GAAACACGGAAACCGAAGACCATTCATGTTGTTGCTCAGGTCGCAGACGTTTTGCAGCAGCAGTCGCTTC
ACGTTCGCTCGCGTATCGGTGATTCATTCTGCTAACCAGTAAGGCAACCCCGCCAGCCTAGCCGGGTCCT
CAACGACAGGAGCACGATCATGCGCACCCGTGGGGCCGCCATGCCGGCGATAATGGCCTGCTTCTCGCCG
AAACGTTTGGTGGCGGGACCAGTGACGAAGGCTTGAGCGAGGGCGTGCAAGATTCCGAATACCGCAAGCG
ACAGGCCGATCATCGTCGCGCTCCAGCGAAAGCGGTCCTCGCCGAAAATGACCCAGAGCGCTGCCGGCAC
CTGTCCTACGAGTTGCATGATAAAGAAGACAGTCATAAGTGCGGCGACGATAGTCATGCCCCGCGCCCAC
CGGAAGGAGCTGACTGGGTTGAAGGCTCTCAAGGGCATCGGTCGAGATCCCGGTGCCTAATGAGTGAGCT
AACTTACATTAATTGCGTTGCGCTCACTGCCCGCTTTCCAGTCGGGAAACCTGTCGTGCCAGCTGCATTA
ATGAATCGGCCAACGCGCGGGGAGAGGCGGTTTGCGTATTGGGCGCCAGGGTGGTTTTTCTTTTCACCAG
TGAGACGGGCAACAGCTGATTGCCCTTCACCGCCTGGCCCTGAGAGAGTTGCAGCAAGCGGTCCACGCTG
GTTTGCCCCAGCAGGCGAAAATCCTGTTTGATGGTGGTTAACGGCGGGATATAACATGAGCTGTCTTCGG
TATCGTCGTATCCCACTACCGAGATATCCGCACCAACGCGCAGCCCGGACTCGGTAATGGCGCGCATTGC
GCCCAGCGCCATCTGATCGTTGGCAACCAGCATCGCAGTGGGAACGATGCCCTCATTCAGCATTTGCATG
GTTTGTTGAAAACCGGACATGGCACTCCAGTCGCCTTCCCGTTCCGCTATCGGCTGAATTTGATTGCGAG
TGAGATATTTATGCCAGCCAGCCAGACGCAGACGCGCCGAGACAGAACTTAATGGGCCCGCTAACAGCGC
GATTTGCTGGTGACCCAATGCGACCAGATGCTCCACGCCCAGTCGCGTACCGTCTTCATGGGAGAAAATA
ATACTGTTGATGGGTGTCTGGTCAGAGACATCAAGAAATAACGCCGGAACATTAGTGCAGGCAGCTTCCA
CAGCAATGGCATCCTGGTCATCCAGCGGATAGTTAATGATCAGCCCACTGACGCGTTGCGCGAGAAGATT
GTGCACCGCCGCTTTACAGGCTTCGACGCCGCTTCGTTCTACCATCGACACCACCACGCTGGCACCCAGT
TGATCGGCGCGAGATTTAATCGCCGCGACAATTTGCGACGGCGCGTGCAGGGCCAGACTGGAGGTGGCAA
CGCCAATCAGCAACGACTGTTTGCCCGCCAGTTGTTGTGCCACGCGGTTGGGAATGTAATTCAGCTCCGC
CATCGCCGCTTCCACTTTTTCCCGCGTTTTCGCAGAAACGTGGCTGGCCTGGTTCACCACGCGGGAAACG
GTCTGATAAGAGACACCGGCATACTCTGCGACATCGTATAACGTTACTGGTTTCACATTCACCACCCTGA
ATTGACTCTCTTCCGGGCGCTATCATGCCATACCGCGAAAGGTTTTGCGCCATTCGATGGTGTCCGGGAT
CTCGACGCTCTCCCTTATGCGACTCCTGCATTAGGAAGCAGCCCAGTAGTAGGTTGAGGCCGTTGAGCAC
CGCCGCCGCAAGGAATGGTGCATGCAAGGAGATGGCGCCCAACAGTCCCCCGGCCACGGGGCCTGCCACC
ATACCCACGCCGAAACAAGCGCTCATGAGCCCGAAGTGGCGAGCCCGATCTTCCCCATCGGTGATGTCGG
CGATATAGGCGCCAGCAACCGCACCTGTGGCGCCGGTGATGCCGGCCACGATGCGTCCGGCGTAGAGGAT
CGAGATCTCGATCCCGCGAAATTAATACGACTCACTATAGGGGAATTGTGAGCGGATAACAATTCCCCAC
TAGTAATAATTTTGTTTAACTTTAAGAAGGAGATATACCATGAGCGGCAGCCATCATCATCATCATCACA
GCGGCAGCGGCTCCATGGAAACTGAAGAAGGTAAACTGGTAATCTGGATTAACGGCGATAAAGGCTATAA
CGGTCTCGCTGAAGTCGGTAAGAAATTCGAGAAAGATACCGGAATTAAAGTCACCGTTGAGCATCCGGAT
AAACTGGAAGAGAAATTCCCACAGGTTGCGGCAACTGGCGATGGCCCTGACATTATCTTCTGGGCACACG
ACCGCTTTGGTGGCTACGCTCAATCTGGCCTGTTGGCTGAAATCACCCCGGACAAAGCGTTCCAGGACAA
GCTGTATCCGTTTACCTGGGATGCCGTACGTTACAACGGCAAGCTGATTGCTTACCCGATCGCTGTTGAA
GCGTTATCGCTGATTTATAACAAAGACCTGCTGCCGAACCCGCCAAAAACCTGGGAAGAGATCCCGGCGC
TGGATAAAGAACTGAAAGCGAAAGGTAAGAGCGCCCTGATGTTCAACCTGCAAGAACCGTACTTCACCTG
GCCGCTGATTGCTGCTGACGGGGGTTATGCGTTCAAGTATGAAAACGGCAAGTACGACATTAAAGACGTG
GGCGTGGATAACGCTGGCGCGAAAGCGGGTCTGACCTTCCTGGTTGACCTGATTAAAAACAAACACATGA
ATGCAGACACCGATTACTCCATCGCAGAAGCTGCCTTTAATAAAGGCGAAACAGCGATGACCATCAACGG
CCCGTGGGCATGGTCCAACATCGACACCAGCAAAGTGAATTATGGTGTAACGGTACTGCCGACCTTCAAG
GGTCAACCATCCAAACCGTTCGTTGGCGTGCTGAGCGCAGGTATTAACGCCGCCAGTCCGAACAAAGAGC
TGGCAAAAGAGTTCCTCGAAAACTATCTGCTGACTGATGAAGGTCTGGAAGCGGTTAATAAAGACAAACC
GCTGGGTGCCGTAGCGCTGAAGTCTTACGAGGAAGAGTTGGCGAAAGATCCACGTATTGCCGCCACGATG
GAAAACGCCCAGAAAGGTGAAATCATGCCGAACATCCCGCAGATGTCCGCTTTCTGGTATGCCGTGCGTA
CTGCGGTGATCAACGCCGCCAGCGGTCGTCAGACTGTCGATGAAGCCCTTAAAGACGCGCAGACTGGTAC
CGGCAGCGGCCTGGAAGTTCTGTTCCAGGGGCCCCATATGCTCGAGCTTAAGCAATTGGGATCCTAATAG
TCTAGAGCTAGCCCTAGGAGATCCGGCTGCTAACAAAGCCCGAAAGGAAGCTGAGTTGGCTGCTGCCACC
GCTGAGCAATAACTAGCATAACCCCTTGGGGCCTCTAAACGGGTCTTGAGGGGTTTTTTGCTGAAAGGAG
GAACTATATCCGGAT
